>Addgene plasmid #166992 | pAV-U6+27-Linear-1, PolyU(0) | addgene full sequence | sequence record 330476 | Addgene NGS Result
TTTGCAAAAGCCTAGGCCTCCAAAAAAGCCTCCTCACTACTTCTGGAATAGCTCAGAGGCCGAGGCGGCC
TCGGCCTCTGCATAAATAAAAAAAATTAGTCAGCCATGGGGCGGAGAATGGGCGGAACTGGGCGGAGTTA
GGGGCGGGATGGGCGGAGTTAGGGGCGGGACTATGGTTGCTGACTAATTGAGATGCATGCTTTGCATACT
TCTGCCTGCTGGGGAGCCTGGGGACTTTCCACACCTGGTTGCTGACTAATTGAGATGCATGCTTTGCATA
CTTCTGCCTGCTGGGGAGCCTGGGGACTTTCCACACCCTAACTGACACACATTCCACAGCCGGATCCAAG
GTCGGGCAGGAAGAGGGCCTATTTCCCATGATTCCTTCATATTTGCATATACGATACAAGGCTGTTAGAG
AGATAATTAGAATTAATTTGACTGTAAACACAAAGATATTAGTACAAAATACGTGACGTAGAAAGTAATA
ATTTCTTGGGTAGTTTGCAGTTTTAAAATTATGTTTTAAAATGGACTATCATATGCTTACCGTAACTTGA
AAGTATTTCGATTTCTTGGCTTTATATATCTTGTGGAAAGGACGAAACACCGTGCTCGCTTCGGCAGCAC
ATATACTAGTTGGCCGACGGCCATCAGTCGCCGGTCCCAAGCCCGGATAAAATGGGAGGGGGCGGGAAAC
CGCCTAACCATGCCGACTGATGGCAGGCCCGGATAGCTCAGTCGGTAGAGCAGCGGCCGCGCGATTCGAG
GAAGGAGGTCTGAGGAGGTCACTGAATCGCGCGGCCGCGGGTCCAGGGTTCAAGTCCCTGTTCGGGCCTG
CCATCAGTCGGCGTGGACTGTAGAACACTGCCAATGCCGGTCCCAAGCCCGGATAAAAGTGGAGGGTACA
GTCCACGCTCTAGAGCGGACTTCGGTCCGCTTTTTACTAGGACCTGCAGGCATGCAAGCTTGACGTCGGT
TACCGATATCCATATGGCGGCCGCATCGATCTCGAGCCGCGGACTAGTAACTTGTTTATTGCAGCTTATA
ATGGTTACAAATAAAGCAATAGCATCACAAATTTCACAAATAAAGCATTTTTTTCACTGCATTCTAGTTG
TGGTTTGTCCAAACTCATCAATGTATCTTATCATGTCTTACGTAGATAAGTAGCATGGCGGGTTAATCAT
TAACTACAAGGAACCCCTAGTGATGGAGTTGGCCACTCCCTCTCTGCGCGCTCGCTCGCTCACTGAGGCC
GGGCGACCAAAGGTCGCCCGACGCCCGGGCTTTGCCCGGGCGGCCTCAGTGAGCGAGCGAGCGCGCAGAG
AGGGACAGATCTGCAGATCTGCTGGCGTAATAGCGAAGAGGCCCGCACCGATCGCCCTTCCCAACAGTTG
CGCAGCCTGAATGGCGAATGGAAATTGTAAGCGTTAATATTTTGTTAAAATTCGCGTTAAATTTTTGTTA
AATCAGCTCATTTTTTAACCAATAGGCCGAAATCGGCAAAATCCCTTATAAATCAAAAGAATAGACCGAG
ATAGGGT
[37 nt withheld, positions 1548-1584]
AAAGAACGTGGACTCCAACGTCAAAGG
[49 nt withheld, positions 1612-1660]
T
[91 nt withheld, positions 1662-1752]
G
[124 nt withheld, positions 1754-1877]
CAGGTGGCACTTTTCGGGGAAATGTGCGCGGAACCCCTATTTGTTTATTTTTCTAAATACATTCAAATAT
GTATCCGCTCATGAGACAATAACCCTGATAAATGCTTCAATAATATTGAAAAAGGAAGAGTATGAGTATT
CAACATTTCCGTGTCGCCCTTATTCCCTTTTTTGCGGCATTTTGCCTTCCTGTTTTTGCTCACCCAGAAA
CGCTGGTGAAAGTAAAAGATGCTGAAGATCAGTTGGGTGCACGAGTGGGTTACATCGAACTGGATCTCAA
CAGCGGTAAGATCCTTGAGAGTTTTCGCCCCGAAGAACGTTTTCCAATGATGAGCACTTTTAAAGTTCTG
CTATGTGGCGCGGTATTATCCCGTATTGACGCCGGGCAAGAGCAACTCGGTCGCCGCATACACTATTCTC
AGAATGACTTGGTTGAGTACTCACCAGTCACAGAAAAGCATCTTACGGATGGCATGACAGTAAGAGAATT
ATGCAGTGCTGCCATAACCATGAGTGATAACACTGCGGCCAACTTACTTCTGACAACGATCGGAGGACCG
AAGGAGCTAACCGCTTTTTTGCACAACATGGGGGATCATGTAACTCGCCTTGATCGTTGGGAACCGGAGC
TGAATGAAGCCATACCAAACGACGAGCGTGACACCACGATGCCTGTAGCAATGGCAACAACGTTGCGCAA
ACTATTAACTGGCGAACTACTTACTCTAGCTTCCCGGCAACAATTAATAGACTGGATGGAGGCGGATAAA
GTTGCAGGACCACTTCTGCGCTCGGCCCTTCCGGCTGGCTGGTTTATTGCTGATAAATCTGGAGCCGGTG
AGCGTGGGTCTCGCGGTATCATTGCAGCACTGGGGCCAGATGGTAAGCCCTCCCGTATCGTAGTTATCTA
CACGACGGGGAGTCAGGCAACTATGGATGAACGAAATAGACAGATCGCTGAGATAGGTGCCTCACTGATT
AAGCATTGGTAACTGTCAGACCAAGTTTACTCATATATACTTTAGATTGATTTAAAACTTCATTTTTAAT
TTAAAAGGATCTAGGTGAAGATCCTTTTTGATAATCTCATGACCAAAATCCCTTAACGTGAGTTTTCGTT
CCACTGAGCGTCAGACCCCGTAGAAAAGATCAAAGGATCTTCTTGAGATCCTTTTTTTCTGCGCGTAATC
TGCTGCTTGCAAACAAAAAAACCACCGCTACCAGCGGTGGTTTGTTTGCCGGATCAAGAGCTACCAACTC
TTTTTCCGAAGGTAACTGGCTTCAGCAGAGCGCAGATACCAAATACTGTTCTTCTAGTGTAGCCGTAGTT
AGGCCACCACTTCAAGAACTCTGTAGCACCGCCTACATACCTCGCTCTGCTAATCCTGTTACCAGTGGCT
GCTGCCAGTGGCGATAAGTCGTGTCTTACCGGGTTGGACTCAAGACGATAGTTACCGGATAAGGCGCAGC
GGTCGGGCTGAACGGGGGGTTCGTGCACACAGCCCAGCTTGGAGCGAACGACCTACACCGAACTGAGATA
CCTACAGCGTGAGCTATGAGAAAGCGCCACGCTTCCCGAAGGGAGAAAGGCGGACAGGTATCCGGTAAGC
GGCAGGGTCGGAACAGGAGAGCGCACGAGGGAGCTTCCAGGGGGAAACGCCTGGTATCTTTATAGTCCTG
TCGGGTTTCGCCACCTCTGACTTGAGCGTCGATTTTTGTGATGCTCGTCAGGGGGGCGGAGCCTATGGAA
AAACGCCAGCAACGCGGCCTTTTTACGGTTCCTGGCCTTTTGCTGGCCTTTTGCTCACATGTTCTTTCCT
GCGTTATCCCCTGATTCTGTGGATAACCGTATTACCGCCTTTGAGTGAGCTGATACCGCTCGCCGCAGCC
GAACGACCGAGCGCAGCGAGTCAGTGAGCGAGCGCGCAGAGAGGGAGTGGCCAACTCCATCACTAGGGGT
TCCTGGAGGGGTGGAGTCGTGACGTGAATTACGTCATAGGGTTAGGGAGGTCCTGGATCGATCCAGACAT
GATAAGATACATTGATGAGTTTGGACAAACCACAACTAGAATGCAGTGAAAAAAATGCTTTATTTGTGAA
ATTTGTGATGCTATTGCTTTATTTGTAACCATTATAAGCTGCAATAAACAAGTTAACAACAACAATTGCA
TTCATTTTATGTTTCAGGTTCAGGGGGAGGTGTGGGAGGTTTTTTAAAGCAAGTAAAACCTCTACAAATG
TGGTATGGCTGATTATGATCTCTAGTCAAGGCACTATACATCAAATATTCCTTATTAACCCCTTTACAAA
TTAAAAAGCTAAAGGTACACAATTTTTGAGCATAGTTATTAATAGCAGACACTCTATGCCTGTGTGGAGT
AAGAAAAAACAGTATGTTATGATTATAACTGTTATGCCTACTTATAAAGGTTACAGAATATTTTTCCATA
ATTTTCTTGTATAGCAGTGCAGCTTTTTCCTTTGTGGTGTAAATAGCAAAGCAAGCAAGAGTTCTATTAC
TAAACACAGCATGACTCAAAAAACTTAGCAATTCTGAAGGAAAGTCCTTGGGGTCTTCTACCTTTCTCTT
CTTTTTTGGAGGAGTAGAATGTTGAGAGTCAGCAGTAGCCTCATCATCACTAGATGGCATTTCTTCTGAG
CAAAACAGGTTTTCCTCATTAAAGGCATTCCACCACTGCTCCCATTCATCAGTTCCATAGGTTGGAATCT
AAAATACACAAACAATTAGAATCAGTAGTTTAACACATTATACACTTAAAAATTTTATATTTACCTTAGA
GCTTTAAATCTCTGTAGGTAGTTTGTCCAATTATGTCACACCACAGAAGTAAGGTTCCTTCACAAAGATC
CGGACCAAAGCGGCCATCGTGCCTCCCCACTCCTGCAGTTCGGGGGCATGGATGCGCGGATAGCCGCTGC
TGGTTTCCTGGATGCCGACGGATTTGCACTGCCGGTAGAACTCCGCGAGGTCGTCCAGCCTCAGGCAGCA
GCTGAACCAACTCGCGAGGGGATCGAGCCCGGGGTGGGCGAAGAACTCCAGCATGAGATCCCCGCGCTGG
AGGATCATCCAGCCGGCGTCCCGGAAAACGATTCCGAAGCCCAACCTTTCATAGAAGGCGGCGGTGGAAT
CGAAATCTCGTGATGGCAGGTTGGGCGTCGCTTGGTCGGTCATTTCGAACCCCAGAGTCCCGCTCAGAAG
AACTCGTCAAGAAGGCGATAGAAGGCGATGCGCTGCGAATCGGGAGCGGCGATACCGTAAAGCACGAGGA
AGCGGTCAGCCCATTCGCCGCCAAGCTCTTCAGCAATATCACGGGTAGCCAACGCTATGTCCTGATAGCG
GTCCGCCACACCCAGCCGGCCACAGTCGATGAATCCAGAAAAGCGGCCATTTTCCACCATGATATTCGGC
AAGCAGGCATCGCCATGGGTCACGACGAGATCCTCGCCGTCGGGCATGCGCGCCTTGAGCCTGGCGAACA
GTTCGGCTGGCGCGAGCCCCTGATGCTCTTCGTCCAGATCATCCTGATCGACAAGACCGGCTTCCATCCG
AGTACGTGCTCGCTCGATGCGATGTTTCGCTTGGTGGTCGAATGGGCAGGTAGCCGGATCAAGCGTATGC
AGCCGCCGCATTGCATCAGCCATGATGGATACTTTCTCGGCAGGAGCAAGGTGAGATGACAGGAGATCCT
GCCCCGGCACTTCGCCCAATAGCAGCCAGTCCCTTCCCGCTTCAGTGACAACGTCGAGCACAGCTGCGCA
AGGAACGCCCGTCGTGGCCAGCCACGATAGCCGCGCTGCCTCGTCCTGCAGTTCATTCAGGGCACCGGAC
AGGTCGGTCTTGACAAAAAGAACCGGGCGCCCCTGCGCTGACAGCCGGAACACGGCGGCATCAGAGCAGC
CGATTGTCTGTTGTGCCCAGTCATAGCCGAATAGCCTCTCCACCCAAGCGGCCGGAGAACCTGCGTGCAA
TCCATCTTGTTCAATCATGCGAAACGATCCTCATCCTGTCTCTTGATCAGATCTTGATCCCCTGCGCCAT
CAGATCCTTGGCGGCAAGAAAGCCATCCAGTTTACTTTGCAGGGCTTCCCAACCTTACCAGAGGGCGCCC
CAGCTGGCAATTCCGGTTCGCTTGCTGTCCATAAAACCGCCCAGTCTAGCTATCGCCATGTAAGCCCACT
GCAAGCTACCTGCTTTCTCTTTGCGCTTGCGTTTTCCCTTGTCCAGATAGCCCAGTAGCTGACATTCATC
CGGGGTCAGCACCGTTTCTGCGGACTGGCTTTCTACGTGTTCCGCTTCCTTTAGCAGCCCTTGCGCCCTG
AGTGCTTGCGGCAGCGTGAAGCTT
Features (pLannotate 1.2.2; 21 found; start..end, strand, type, name):
      1..330     -  promoter       SV40 promoter: SV40 enhancer and early promoter
    363..603     +  promoter       U6 promoter: RNA polymerase III promoter for human U6 snRNA
    653..719     +  ncRNA          twister-P3 (fragment): Accession: RF03154 - type-P3 twister ribozyme
    726..837     +  ncRNA          tRNA: Accession: RF00005 - tRNA
    951..971     +  misc_feature   MCS (fragment): pUC18/19 multiple cloning site
   1029..1150    +  polyA_signal   SV40 poly(A) signal: SV40 polyadenylation signal
   1199..1328    +  repeat_region  AAV2 ITR (fragment): inverted terminal repeat of adeno-associated virus serotype 2 inverted
   1351..1418    +  CDS            lacZα (fragment): LacZα fragment of β-galactosidase; lacZ fragment
   1449..1877    -  rep_origin     f1 ori (sequence partly withheld): f1 bacteriophage origin of replication; arrow indicates direction of (+) strand synthesis
   1904..2008    +  promoter       AmpR promoter: bla
   2009..2869    +  CDS            AmpR: β-lactamase; bla; confers resistance to ampicillin, carbenicillin, and related antibiotics
   3040..3628    +  rep_origin     ori: high-copy-number ColE1/pMB1/pBR322/pUC origin of replication
   3793..3841    -  repeat_region  AAV2 ITR (fragment): inverted terminal repeat of adeno-associated virus serotype 2 inverted
   3897..4031    -  polyA_signal   SV40 poly(A) signal: SV40 polyadenylation signal
   4054..4137    -  CDS            large T antigen (fragment): large T antigen from SV40 (simian virus 40)
   4456..4476    -  CDS            SV40 NLS: nuclear localization signal of SV40 (simian virus 40) large T antigen
   4606..4671    -  intron         small t intron: SV40 (simian virus 40) small t antigen intron
   4673..4747    -  CDS            small t antigen (fragment): SV40 (simian virus 40) small t antigen
   4750..5070    -  CDS            ble (fragment): BLE_KLEPN - Experimental evidence at protein level: Swiss-Prot protein existence level 1. Binding protein with a strong affinity to the bleomycin family of antibiotics. Binds to CL990; an antimitotic-antibiotic compound. From Klebsiella pneumoniae.
   5094..5885    -  CDS            neo: KKA2_KLEPN - Also known as kan, nptII. Experimental evidence at protein level: Swiss-Prot protein existence level 1. Resistance to kanamycin, neomycin, paromomycin, ribostamycin, butirosin and gentamicin B. From Klebsiella pneumoniae.
   5917..6240    -  CDS            tnpA (fragment): TN5P_ECOLX - Also known as tnp. Experimental evidence at protein level: Swiss-Prot protein existence level 1. Mediates transposition of transposon Tn5 by a 'cut and paste' mechanism. First, the monomeric transposase binds the 19 bp inverted DNA repeats flanking the transposon. Then, dimerization of the DNA- bound transposase creates a synaptic DNA complex. After nicking of the first DNA strand, excision of the transposon proceeds through a series of intermediates. The transposase then mediates the insertion of the transposon at a new site by strand transfer. The activity of the wild- type tran
