[The description below was written by a language model from this plasmid's Addgene catalogue record and pLannotate feature annotations shown in this document.]
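Description:
pAV-U6+27-Linear-1, PolyU(0) is a 6.2 kb mammalian expression plasmid built on the pAV backbone and used as a test construct for human RNA polymerase III transcription. It is propagated in E. coli through a high-copy ColE1/pUC-type origin with ampicillin selection (AmpR under its own bla promoter), and it also carries an f1 phage origin. Fragments of AAV2 inverted terminal repeats flank the mammalian portion of the plasmid, reflecting the AAV-derived ancestry of the backbone. They are annotated only as partial repeats, and the record does not describe any use for viral packaging.

The payload sits downstream of the human U6 snRNA promoter, a Pol III promoter. The "+27" in the name presumably refers to retention of the first 27 nucleotides of U6 RNA, although the record does not state this. The insert, assembled by Gibson cloning, is a synthetic termination module designated PolyU(0), apparently a variant with no U tract, combined with a synthetic linear (unstructured) tract. Automated annotation of the transcribed region also detects a twister-type ribozyme fragment and a tRNA-like element, followed by a remnant of a multiple cloning site and an SV40 poly(A) signal. Their exact role in the readout is not given.

Running in the opposite direction, the SV40 enhancer/early promoter drives a Tn5-derived neomycin resistance gene (with adjacent ble and transposase fragments), followed by the SV40 small t intron and a poly(A) signal. This provides a potential selectable marker in mammalian cells. According to the record, the construct is used to measure how a synthetic linear tract affects U6-driven Pol III transcription, as part of a study of the RNA sequence and structure determinants of termination.
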