Addgene plasmid #166992: pAV-U6+27-Linear-1, PolyU(0)
Purpose: Tests for the impact of a synthetic linear tract on human polymerase III transcription from a U6 promoter.
Depositing lab: Julius Lucks. Depositing organization: Northwestern University. Publication: RNA Sequence and Structure Determinants of Pol III Transcriptional Termination in Human Cells. Verosloff MS, Corcoran WK, Dolberg TB, Bushhouse DZ, Leonard JN, Lucks JB. J Mol Biol. 2021 Jun 25;433(13):166978. doi: 10.1016/j.jmb.2021.166978. Epub 2021 Apr 1. PubMed 33811918.
Backbone
  Vector backbone: pAV
  Vector type: Mammalian Expression
Growth in bacteria
  Bacterial resistance: Ampicillin, 100 μg/mL
  Growth temperature: 37°C
  Growth strain: DH5alpha
  Copy number: Unknown
Gene/Insert
  Gene/Insert name: Termination module:PolyU(0)
  Species: Synthetic
  Cloning method: Gibson Cloning
Terms and licenses: Academic/Nonprofit Terms; Industry Terms: Not Available to Industry
How to cite: pAV-U6+27-Linear-1, PolyU(0) was a gift from Julius Lucks (Addgene plasmid # 166992 ; http://n2t.net/addgene:166992 ; RRID:Addgene_166992)
