>Addgene plasmid #166992 | pAV-U6+27-Linear-1, PolyU(0) | depositor partial sequence | sequence record 324252 | Terminator Module
TGCTCGCTTCGGCAGCACATATACTAGTTGGCCGAC
